>Addgene plasmid #109035 | pMPRAv3:∆luc:∆xbaI | addgene full sequence | sequence record 352050 | Addgene NGS Result
TCGGCTGCGGCGAGCGGTATCAGCTCACTCAAAGGCGGTAATACGGTTATCCACAGAATCAGGGGATAAC
GCAGGAAAGAACATGTGAGCAAAAGGCCAGCAAAAGGCCAGGAACCGTAAAAAGGCCGCGTTGCTGGCGT
TTTTCCATAGGCTCCGCCCCCCTGACGAGCATCACAAAAATCGACGCTCAAGTCAGAGGTGGCGAAACCC
GACAGGACTATAAAGATACCAGGCGTTTCCCCCTGGAAGCTCCCTCGTGCGCTCTCCTGTTCCGACCCTG
CCGCTTACCGGATACCTGTCCGCCTTTCTCCCTTCGGGAAGCGTGGCGCTTTCTCATAGCTCACGCTGTA
GGTATCTCAGTTCGGTGTAGGTCGTTCGCTCCAAGCTGGGCTGTGTGCACGAACCCCCCGTTCAGCCCGA
CCGCTGCGCCTTATCCGGTAACTATCGTCTTGAGTCCAACCCGGTAAGACACGACTTATCGCCACTGGCA
GCAGCCACTGGTAACAGGATTAGCAGAGCGAGGTATGTAGGCGGTGCTACAGAGTTCTTGAAGTGGTGGC
CTAACTACGGCTACACTAGAAGAACAGTATTTGGTATCTGCGCTCTGCTGAAGCCAGTTACCTTCGGAAA
AAGAGTTGGTAGCTCTTGATCCGGCAAACAAACCACCGCTGGTAGCGGTGGTTTTTTTGTTTGCAAGCAG
CAGATTACGCGCAGAAAAAAAGGATCTCAAGAAGATCCTTTGATCTTTTCTACGGGGTCTGACGCTCAGT
GGAACGAAAACTCACGTTAAGGGATTTTGGTCATGAGATTATCAAAAAGGATCTTCACCTAGATCCTTTT
AAATTAAAAATGAAGTTTTAAATCAATCTAAAGTATATATGAGTAAACTTGGTCTGACAGCGGCCGCAAA
TGCTAAACCACTGCAGTGGTTACCAGTGCTTGATCAGTGAGGCACCGATCTCAGCGATCTGCCTATTTCG
TTCGTCCATAGTGGCCTGACTCCCCGTCGTGTAGATCACTACGATTCGTGAGGGCTTACCATCAGGCCCC
AGCGCAGCAATGATGCCGCGAGAGCCGCGTTCACCGGCCCCCGATTTGTCAGCAATGAACCAGCCAGCAG
GGAGGGCCGAGCGAAGAAGTGGTCCTGCTACTTTGTCCGCCTCCATCCAGTCTATGAGCTGCTGTCGTGA
TGCTAGAGTAAGAAGTTCGCCAGTGAGTAGTTTCCGAAGAGTTGTGGCCATTGCTACTGGCATCGTGGTA
TCACGCTCGTCGTTCGGTATGGCTTCGTTCAACTCTGGTTCCCAGCGGTCAAGCCGGGTCACATGATCAC
CCATATTATGAAGAAATGCAGTCAGCTCCTTAGGGCCTCCGATCGTTGTCAGAAGTAAGTTGGCCGCGGT
GTTGTCGCTCATGGTAATGGCAGCACTACACAATTCTCTTACCGTCATGCCATCCGTAAGATGCTTTTCC
GTGACCGGCGAGTACTCAACCAAGTCGTTTTGTGAGTAGTGTATACGGCGACCAAGCTGCTCTTGCCCGG
CGTCTATACGGGACAACACCGCGCCACATAGCAGTACTTTGAAAGTGCTCATCATCGGGAATCGTTCTTC
GGGGCGGAAAGACTCAAGGATCTTGCCGCTATTGAGATCCAGTTCGATATAGCCCACTCTTGCACCCAGT
TGATCTTCAGCATCTTTTACTTTCACCAGCGTTTCGGGGTGTGCAAAAACAGGCAAGCAAAATGCCGCAA
AGAAGGGAATGAGTGCGACACGAAAATGTTGGATGCTCATACTCGTCCTTTTTCAATATTATTGAAGCAT
TTATCAGGGTTACTAGTACGTCTCTCAAGGATAAGTAAGTAATATTAAGGTACGGGAGGTATTGGACAGG
CCGCAATAAAATATCTTTATTTTCATTACATCTGTGTGTTGGTTTTTTGTGTGAATCGATAGTACTAACA
TACGCTCTCCATCAAAACAAAACGAAACAAAACAAACTAGCAAAATAGGCTGTCCCCAGTGCAAGTGCAG
GTGCCAGAACATTTCTCTGGCCTAACTGGCCGGTACCTGAGCTCGCTAGCCTCGAGGATATCAAGATCTG
GCCTCGGCGGCCAAGCTAGTCGGGGCGGCCGGCCGCTTCGAGCAGACATGATAAGATACATTGATGAGTT
TGGACAAACCACAACTAGAATGCAGTGAAAAAAATGCTTTATTTGTGAAATTTGTGATGCTATTGCTTTA
TTTGTAACCATTATAAGCTGCAATAAACAAGTTAACAACAACAATTGCATTCATTTTATGTTTCAGGTTC
AGGGGGAGGTGTGGGAGGTTTTTTAAAGCAAGTAAAACCTCTACAAATGTGGTAAAATCGATAAGGATCC
GTCGACCGATGCCCTTGAGAGCCTTCAACCCAGTCAGCTCCTTCCGGTGGGCGCGGGGCATGACTATCGT
CGCCGCACTTATGACTGTCTTCTTTATCATGCAACTCGTAGGACAGGTGCCGGCAGCGCTCTTCCGCTTC
CTCGCTCACTGACTCGCTGCGCTCGGTCGT
Features (pLannotate 1.2.2; 9 found; start..end, strand, type, name):
    142..730     -  rep_origin     ori: high-copy-number ColE1/pMB1/pBR322/pUC origin of replication
    930..1790    -  CDS            AmpR: β-lactamase confers resistance to ampicillin, carbenicillin, and related antibiotics
   1791..1832    -  promoter       AmpR promoter (fragment): bla
   1895..1943    +  polyA_signal   poly(A) signal: synthetic polyadenylation signal
   1957..2048    +  misc_feature   pause site: RNA polymerase II transcriptional pause signal from the human α2 globin gene
   2152..2273    -  polyA_signal   SV40 poly(A) signal: SV40 polyadenylation signal
   2296..2364    -  CDS            large T antigen (fragment): large T antigen from SV40 (simian virus 40)
   2380..2512    +  CDS            TcR (fragment): tetracycline efflux protein; tet; confers resistance to tetracycline
   2511..2550    -  rep_origin     RSF ori (fragment): Plasmids containing the RSF 1030 origin of replication can be propagated in E. coli cells that contain additional plasmids with compatible origins.
