[The description below was written by a language model from this plasmid's Addgene catalogue record and pLannotate feature annotations shown in this document.]
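Description:
pMPRAv3:∆luc:∆xbaI is an empty backbone for massively parallel reporter assays (MPRA), derived from the Promega pGL4.23 mammalian reporter vector and catalogued as a mammalian expression plasmid of 2,550 bp. As its name indicates, the luciferase reporter and an XbaI site have been removed. The record lists no promoter, and none is annotated apart from a fragment of the bacterial bla promoter. What remains is mostly the bacterial maintenance machinery: a ColE1/pUC-type origin of replication and a β-lactamase gene conferring ampicillin resistance. The feature annotation describes this origin as high-copy, whereas the catalogue entry lists the plasmid as low copy; the record does not resolve this difference.

The mammalian-facing elements are those typical of the pGL4 architecture. A synthetic poly(A) signal followed by the RNA polymerase II transcriptional pause site from the human α2 globin gene normally sits upstream of the cloning region, where it blocks spurious read-through transcription from the backbone into the reporter cassette. An SV40 poly(A) signal is also annotated, on the opposite strand to those elements; it would serve to terminate reporter transcripts once a cassette is installed. The short hits to SV40 large T antigen, TcR and the RSF origin are only small fragments and are unlikely to be functional; the large T fragment lies next to the SV40 poly(A) region.

The record does not detail the cloning scheme. As an MPRA backbone, it would typically receive libraries of candidate regulatory sequences with barcodes, then a minimal promoter and reporter gene, so that the activity of many variants can be measured in parallel in transfected mammalian cells.
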