Addgene plasmid #109035: pMPRAv3:∆luc:∆xbaI
Purpose: (Empty Backbone) MPRA v3 empty backbone
Depositing lab: Pardis Sabeti & Ryan Tewhey. Depositing organization: Jackson Laboratory. Publication: Direct Identification of Hundreds of Expression-Modulating Variants using a Multiplexed Reporter Assay. Tewhey R, Kotliar D, Park DS, Liu B, Winnicki S, Reilly SK, Andersen KG, Mikkelsen TS, Lander ES, Schaffner SF, Sabeti PC. Cell. 2016 Jun 2;165(6):1519-29. doi: 10.1016/j.cell.2016.04.027. PubMed 27259153.
Backbone
  Vector backbone: pGL4.23
  Backbone manufacturer: Promega
  Backbone size (bp): 2550
  Vector type: Mammalian Expression
  Promoter: none
Growth in bacteria
  Bacterial resistance: Ampicillin, 100 μg/mL
  Growth temperature: 37°C
  Growth strain: DH5alpha
  Copy number: Low Copy
Terms and licenses: Academic/Nonprofit Terms; Industry Terms: Not Available to Industry
How to cite: pMPRAv3:∆luc:∆xbaI was a gift from Pardis Sabeti & Ryan Tewhey (Addgene plasmid # 109035 ; http://n2t.net/addgene:109035 ; RRID:Addgene_109035)
